Addgene plasmid #250513: pTE5607
Purpose: pSecYEG; cell-free expression of functional SecYEG
Depositing lab: Tobias Erb. Depositing organization: Max Planck Institute for Terrestrial Microbiology. Publication: Functional Mapping and Engineering of the Sec Translocon Unlocked by a Cell-Free System. Meier M, Scholz SA, von Bank L, Levandoski JE, Lückhof M, Schaaf M, Si S, Lieberwirth I, Jung AL, Landfester K, Driessen AJM, Erb TJ. bioRxiv 2025.12.09.688994 10.64898/2025.12.09.688994.
Backbone
  Vector backbone: pET
  Vector type: Bacterial Expression
Growth in bacteria
  Bacterial resistance: Kanamycin, 50 μg/mL
  Growth temperature: 37°C
  Growth strain: DH5alpha
  Copy number: High Copy
Gene/Insert
  Gene/Insert name: T7-secYEG
  Species: E. coli
  Promoter: T7
  Cloning method: Gibson Cloning
  Sequencing primers: 5′ ATGCGTCCGGCGTAG; 3′ TGCTAGTTATTGCTCAGCGG
Terms and licenses: Academic/Nonprofit Terms; Industry Terms: Not Available to Industry
Depositor comments: Please visit https://doi.org/10.64898/2025.12.09.688994 for bioRxiv preprint.
How to cite: pTE5607 was a gift from Tobias Erb (Addgene plasmid # 250513 ; http://n2t.net/addgene:250513 ; RRID:Addgene_250513)
