[The description below was written by a language model from this plasmid's Addgene catalogue record and pLannotate feature annotations shown in this document.]
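Description:
pTE5607 (pSecYEG) is a 6,013-bp bacterial expression plasmid on a pET-type backbone, built by Gibson cloning to supply the Escherichia coli Sec translocon as a template for cell-free protein synthesis. It is propagated in standard E. coli cloning strains under kanamycin selection, conferred by an aph(3')-Ia aminoglycoside phosphotransferase gene. Replication relies on a ColE1/pMB1-family origin. The catalogue lists the plasmid as high copy, although the annotation also finds the pBR322-derived bom region and the rop gene, which normally moderates copy number. An f1 phage origin is present, and short tetracycline-resistance fragments and a predicted E. coli open reading frame appear to be non-functional backbone remnants.

The payload is a single T7-driven transcription unit. A T7 promoter is followed by the secY, secE and secG coding sequences in the same orientation, separated by short intergenic gaps, and the unit ends at a T7 terminator. This layout indicates an operon-like polycistronic message, although ribosome binding sites are not annotated in the feature table. No lac operator or lacI is annotated either. SecY forms the central protein-conducting channel, SecE clamps its two halves together, and SecG is the accessory third subunit, so co-expression yields the complete heterotrimeric SecYEG complex. A short fragment matching a T7 gene 10-derived solubility tag lies between secG and the terminator, and it is most likely residual vector sequence rather than a fusion. No affinity or epitope tags are annotated on the three subunits.

According to the record, the plasmid is used for cell-free, T7 RNA polymerase-dependent production of functional SecYEG, in the context of work on functional mapping and engineering of the translocon.
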