Features (pLannotate 1.2.2; 15 found; start..end, strand, type, name):
      1..429     +  rep_origin     f1 ori (sequence partly withheld): f1 bacteriophage origin of replication; arrow indicates direction of (+) strand synthesis
    482..539     +  promoter       AmpR promoter (fragment): bla
    548..1363    -  CDS            KanR: aminoglycoside phosphotransferase; aph(3')-Ia; confers resistance to kanamycin in bacteria or G418 (Geneticin®) in eukaryotes
   1485..2073    +  rep_origin     ori: high-copy-number ColE1/pMB1/pBR322/pUC origin of replication
   2259..2398    -  misc_feature   bom: basis of mobility region from pBR322
   2500..2691    -  CDS            rop: Rop protein, which maintains plasmids at low copy number; rop
   2708..3088    +  CDS            YPB1_ECOLX: Protein predicted: Swiss-Prot protein existence level 4. From Escherichia coli.
   3160..3427    -  CDS            TcR (fragment): tetracycline efflux protein; tet; confers resistance to tetracycline
   3426..3621    -  CDS            TcR (fragment): tetracycline efflux protein; tet; confers resistance to tetracycline
   3633..3651    +  promoter       T7 promoter: promoter for bacteriophage T7 RNA polymerase
   3698..5026    +  CDS            secY: SECY_ECOLI - Also known as prlA. Experimental evidence at protein level: Swiss-Prot protein existence level 1. The central subunit of the protein translocation channel SecYEG. Consists of two halves formed by TMs 1-5 and 6-10. These two domains form a lateral gate at the front which open onto the bilayer between TMs 2 and 7, and are clamped together by SecE at the back. The channel is closed by both a pore ring composed of hydrophobic SecY resides and a short helix (helix 2A) on the extracellular side of the membrane which forms a plug. The plug probably moves laterally to allow the channel to
   5056..5436    +  CDS            secE: SECE_ECOLI - Also known as prlG. Experimental evidence at protein level: Swiss-Prot protein existence level 1. Essential subunit of the protein translocation channel SecYEG. Clamps together the 2 halves of SecY. May contact the channel plug during translocation. Overexpression of some hybrid proteins has been thought to jam the protein secretion apparatus resulting in cell death; while this may be true it also results in FtsH-mediated degradation of SecY. From Escherichia coli (strain K12).
   5466..5795    +  CDS            secG: SECG_ECOLI - Experimental evidence at protein level: Swiss-Prot protein existence level 1. Subunit of the protein translocation channel SecYEG. Overexpression of some hybrid proteins has been thought to jam the protein secretion apparatus resulting in cell death; while this may be true it also results in FtsH-mediated degradation of SecY. Treatment with antibiotics that block translation elongation such as chloramphenicol also leads to degradation of SecY and SecE but not SecG. From Escherichia coli (strain K12).
   5873..5922    +  CDS            SET1 (fragment): solubility-enhancement tag derived from T7 phage gene 10B
   5930..5977    +  terminator     T7 terminator: transcription terminator for bacteriophage T7 RNA polymerase
>Addgene plasmid #250513 | pTE5607 | addgene full sequence | sequence record 498890 | Addgene NGS Result
[124 nt withheld, positions 1-124]
C
[91 nt withheld, positions 126-216]
A
[49 nt withheld, positions 218-266]
CCTTTGACGTTGGAGTCCACGTTCTTT
[37 nt withheld, positions 294-330]
ACCCTATCTCGGTCTATTCTTTTGATTTATAAGGGATTTTGCCGATTTCGGCCTATTGGTTAAAAAATGA
GCTGATTTAACAAAAATTTAACGCGAATTTTAACAAAATATTAACGCTTACAATTTAGGTGGCACTTTTC
GGGGAAATGTGCGCGGAACCCCTATTTGTTTATTTTTCTAAATACATTCAAATATGTATCCGCTCATGAA
TTAATTCTTAGAAAAACTCATCGAGCATCAAATGAAACTGCAATTTATTCATATCAGGATTATCAATACC
ATATTTTTGAAAAAGCCGTTTCTGTAATGAAGGAGAAAACTCACCGAGGCAGTTCCATAGGATGGCAAGA
TCCTGGTATCGGTCTGCGATTCCGACTCGTCCAACATCAATACAACCTATTAATTTCCCCTCGTCAAAAA
TAAGGTTATCAAGTGAGAAATCACCATGAGTGACGACTGAATCCGGTGAGAATGGCAAAAGTTTATGCAT
TTCTTTCCAGACTTGTTCAACAGGCCAGCCATTACGCTCGTCATCAAAATCACTCGCATCAACCAAACCG
TTATTCATTCGTGATTGCGCCTGAGCGAGACGAAATACGCGATCGCTGTTAAAAGGACAATTACAAACAG
GAATCGAATGCAACCGGCGCAGGAACACTGCCAGCGCATCAACAATATTTTCACCTGAATCAGGATATTC
TTCTAATACCTGGAATGCTGTTTTCCCGGGGATCGCAGTGGTGAGTAACCATGCATCATCAGGAGTACGG
ATAAAATGCTTGATGGTCGGAAGAGGCATAAATTCCGTCAGCCAGTTTAGTCTGACCATCTCATCTGTAA
CATCATTGGCAACGCTACCTTTGCCATGTTTCAGAAACAACTCTGGCGCATCGGGCTTCCCATACAATCG
ATAGATTGTCGCACCTGATTGCCCGACATTATCGCGAGCCCATTTATACCCATATAAATCAGCATCCATG
TTGGAATTTAATCGCGGCCTAGAGCAAGACGTTTCCCGTTGAATATGGCTCATAACACCCCTTGTATTAC
TGTTTATGTAAGCAGACAGTTTTATTGTTCATGACCAAAATCCCTTAACGTGAGTTTTCGTTCCACTGAG
CGTCAGACCCCGTAGAAAAGATCAAAGGATCTTCTTGAGATCCTTTTTTTCTGCGCGTAATCTGCTGCTT
GCAAACAAAAAAACCACCGCTACCAGCGGTGGTTTGTTTGCCGGATCAAGAGCTACCAACTCTTTTTCCG
AAGGTAACTGGCTTCAGCAGAGCGCAGATACCAAATACTGTCCTTCTAGTGTAGCCGTAGTTAGGCCACC
ACTTCAAGAACTCTGTAGCACCGCCTACATACCTCGCTCTGCTAATCCTGTTACCAGTGGCTGCTGCCAG
TGGCGATAAGTCGTGTCTTACCGGGTTGGACTCAAGACGATAGTTACCGGATAAGGCGCAGCGGTCGGGC
TGAACGGGGGGTTCGTGCACACAGCCCAGCTTGGAGCGAACGACCTACACCGAACTGAGATACCTACAGC
GTGAGCTATGAGAAAGCGCCACGCTTCCCGAAGGGAGAAAGGCGGACAGGTATCCGGTAAGCGGCAGGGT
CGGAACAGGAGAGCGCACGAGGGAGCTTCCAGGGGGAAACGCCTGGTATCTTTATAGTCCTGTCGGGTTT
CGCCACCTCTGACTTGAGCGTCGATTTTTGTGATGCTCGTCAGGGGGGCGGAGCCTATGGAAAAACGCCA
GCAACGCGGCCTTTTTACGGTTCCTGGCCTTTTGCTGGCCTTTTGCTCACATGTTCTTTCCTGCGTTATC
CCCTGATTCTGTGGATAACCGTATTACCGCCTTTGAGTGAGCTGATACCGCTCGCCGCAGCCGAACGACC
GAGCGCAGCGAGTCAGTGAGCGAGGAAGCGGAAGAGCGCCTGATGCGGTATTTTCTCCTTACGCATCTGT
GCGGTATTTCACACCGCAATGGTGCACTCTCAGTACAATCTGCTCTGATGCCGCATAGTTAAGCCAGTAT
ACACTCCGCTATCGCTACGTGACTGGGTCATGGCTGCGCCCCGACACCCGCCAACACCCGCTGACGCGCC
CTGACGGGCTTGTCTGCTCCCGGCATCCGCTTACAGACAAGCTGTGACCGTCTCCGGGAGCTGCATGTGT
CAGAGGTTTTCACCGTCATCACCGAAACGCGCGAGGCAGCTGCGGTAAAGCTCATCAGCGTGGTCGTGAA
GCGATTCACAGATGTCTGCCTGTTCATCCGCGTCCAGCTCGTTGAGTTTCTCCAGAAGCGTTAATGTCTG
GCTTCTGATAAAGCGGGCCATGTTAAGGGCGGTTTTTTCCTGTTTGGTCACTAATGCCTCCGTGTAAGGG
GGATTTCTGTTCATGGGGGTAATGATACCGATGAAACGAGAGAGGATGCTCACGATACGGGTTACTGATG
ATGAACATGCCCGGTTACTGGAACGTTGTGAGGGTAAACAACTGGCGGTATGGATGCGGCGGGACCAGAG
AAAAATCACTCAGGGTCAATGCCAGCGCTTCGTTAATACAGATGTAGGTGTTCCACAGGGTAGCCAGCAG
CATCCTGCGATGCAGATCCGGAACATAATGGTGCAGGGCGCTGACTTCCGCGTTTCCAGACTTTACGAAA
CACGGAAACCGAAGACCATTCATGTTGTTGCTCAGGTCGCAGACGTTTTGCAGCAGCAGTCGCTTCACGT
TCGCTCGCGTATCGGTGATTCATTCTGCTAACCAGTAAGGCAACCCCGCCAGCCTAGCCGGGTCCTCAAC
GACAGGAGCACGATCATGCGCACCCGTGGGGCCGCCATGCCGGCGATAATGGCCTGCTTCTCGCCGAAAC
GTTTGGTGGCGGGACCAGTGACGAAGGCTTGAGCGAGGGCGTGCAAGATTCCGAATACCGCAAGCGACAG
GCCGATCATCGTCGCGCTCCAGCGAAAGCGGTCCTCGCCGAAAATGACCCAGAGCGCTGCCGGCACCTGT
CCTACGAGTTGCATGATAAAGAAGACAGTCATAAGTGCGGCGACGATAGTCATGCCCCGCGCCCACCGGA
AGGAGCTGACTGGGTTGGTGCATGCAAGGAGATGGCGCCCAACAGTCCCCCGGCCACGGGGCCTGCCACC
ATACCCACGCCGAAACAAGCGCTCATGAGCCCGAAGTGGCGAGCCCGATCTTCCCCATCGGTGATGTCGG
CGATATAGGCGCCAGCAACCGCACCTGTGGCGCCGGTGATGCCGGCCACGATGCGTCCGGCGTAGAGGAT
CGAGATCTCGGGTAATACGACTCACTATAGGGCGAGTAGAAATAATTTTGTTTAAGATTAAAGAGGAGAA
ATTACATATGGCTAAACAACCGGGATTAGATTTTCAAAGTGCCAAAGGTGGCTTAGGCGAGCTGAAACGC
AGACTGCTGTTTGTTATCGGTGCGCTGATTGTGTTCCGTATTGGCTCTTTTATTCCGATCCCTGGTATTG
ATGCCGCTGTACTTGCCAAACTGCTTGAGCAACAGCGAGGCACCATCATTGAGATGTTTAACATGTTCTC
TGGTGGTGCTCTCAGCCGTGCTTCTATCTTTGCTCTGGGGATCATGCCGTATATTTCGGCGTCGATCATT
ATCCAGCTGCTGACGGTGGTTCACCCAACGTTGGCAGAAATTAAGAAAGAAGGGGAGTCTGGTCGTCGTA
AGATCAGCCAGTACACCCGCTACGGTACTCTGGTGCTGGCAATATTCCAGTCGATCGGTATTGCTACCGG
TCTGCCGAATATGCCTGGTATGCAAGGCCTGGTGATTAACCCGGGCTTTGCATTCTACTTCACCGCTGTT
GTAAGTCTGGTCACAGGAACCATGTTCCTGATGTGGTTGGGCGAACAGATTACTGAACGAGGTATCGGCA
ACGGTATTTCAATCATTATCTTCGCCGGTATTGTCGCGGGACTCCCGCCAGCCATTGCCCATACTATCGA
GCAAGCGCGTCAAGGCGACCTGCACTTCCTCGTGTTGCTGTTGGTTGCAGTATTAGTATTTGCAGTGACG
TTCTTTGTTGTATTTGTTGAGCGTGGTCAACGCCGCATTGTGGTAAACTACGCGAAACGTCAGCAAGGTC
GTCGTGTCTATGCTGCACAGAGCACACATTTACCGCTGAAAGTGAATATGGCGGGGGTAATCCCGGCAAT
CTTCGCTTCCAGTATTATTCTGTTCCCGGCGACCATCGCGTCATGGTTCGGGGGCGGTACTGGTTGGAAC
TGGCTGACAACAATTTCGCTGTATTTGCAGCCTGGGCAACCGCTTTATGTGTTACTCTATGCGTCTGCAA
TCATCTTCTTCTGTTTCTTCTACACGGCGTTGGTTTTCAACCCGCGTGAAACAGCAGATAACCTGAAGAA
GTCCGGTGCATTTGTACCAGGAATTCGTCCGGGAGAGCAAACGGCGAAGTATATCGATAAAGTAATGACC
CGCCTGACCCTGGTTGGTGCGCTGTATATTACCTTTATCTGCCTGATCCCGGAGTTCATGCGTGATGCAA
TGAAAGTACCGTTCTACTTCGGTGGGACCTCACTGCTTATCGTTGTTGTCGTGATTATGGACTTTATGGC
TCAAGTGCAAACTCTGATGATGTCCAGTCAGTATGAGTCTGCATTGAAGAAGGCGAACCTGAAAGGCTAC
GGCCGATAATAGTTTAATCTATAAGGGGTATATATATGAGTGCGAATACCGAAGCTCAAGGAAGCGGGCG
CGGCCTGGAAGCGATGAAGTGGGTCGTTGTGGTGGCATTGCTCCTGGTGGCGATTGTCGGCAACTATCTT
TATCGCGACATTATGCTGCCGCTGCGTGCGCTGGCCGTAGTAATTCTGATTGCTGCAGCGGGTGGTGTCG
CGCTGTTAACGACAAAAGGTAAAGCTACCGTTGCTTTTGCCCGTGAAGCGCGTACCGAAGTCCGTAAGGT
CATTTGGCCGACTCGCCAGGAAACATTGCACACCACGCTGATTGTGGCTGCGGTTACCGCAGTAATGTCA
CTGATCCTGTGGGGACTGGATGGTATTCTGGTTCGCCTGGTATCCTTTATCACTGGCCTGAGGTTCTGAG
TTAGAAATAATTAAGGCTGGTTGTTATGTATGAAGCTCTTTTAGTAGTTTTCCTTATTGTGGCAATTGGC
CTTGTTGGTCTGATCATGCTGCAGCAAGGTAAAGGCGCTGATATGGGAGCCTCCTTCGGAGCAGGCGCTT
CCGCTACGCTGTTTGGTTCAAGTGGTTCTGGTAACTTCATGACCCGCATGACGGCGCTGCTGGCAACGTT
ATTCTTCATCATCAGTCTGGTGCTGGGTAACATCAATAGCAACAAAACCAATAAAGGTAGCGAATGGGAA
AATCTGAGTGCACCGGCGAAAACCGAACAAACTCAGCCAGCTGCTCCGGCTAAGCCGACCAGCGATATCC
CGAACTAACCTCGGTACCAAATTCCAGAAAAGAGGCCTCCCGAAAGGGGGGCCTTTTTTCGTTTTGGTCC
CACTGAGATCCGGCTGCTAACAAAGCCCGAAAGGAAGCTGAGTTGGCTGCTGCCACCGCTGAGCAATAAC
TAGCATAACCCCTTGGGGCCTCTAAACGGGTCTTGAGGGGTTTTTTGCTGAAAGGAGGAACTATATCCGG
ATTGGCGAATGGG
